Addgene plasmid #213246: TH1534-DuET
Purpose: The DuET construct encodes the named human GPCR engineered with a cleaved hemagglutinin signal peptide, a 5' FLAG and a 3' 1D4 epitope tag optimized for expression in mammalian cells and proteomics studies.
Depositing lab: Thomas Sakmar. Depositing organization: Rockefeller University. Publication: Multiplexed selectivity screening of anti-GPCR antibodies. Dahl L, Kotliar IB, Bendes A, Dodig-Crnkovic T, Fromm S, Elofsson A, Uhlen M, Sakmar TP, Schwenk JM. Sci Adv. 2023 May 3;9(18):eadf9297. doi: 10.1126/sciadv.adf9297. Epub 2023 May 3. PubMed 37134173.
Backbone
  Vector backbone: pcDNA 3.1 (+)
  Vector type: Mammalian Expression
Growth in bacteria
  Bacterial resistance: Ampicillin, 100 μg/mL
  Growth temperature: 37°C
  Growth strain: DH5alpha
  Copy number: High Copy
Gene/Insert
  Gene/Insert name: TH1534 (alt names: frizzled receptor 10; Frizzled-10, Fz-10, hFz10, FzE7, CD350)
  Species: H. sapiens (human)
  Entrez Gene: FZD10 (a.k.a. CD350, FZ-10, Fz10, FzE7, hFz10)
  Promoter: CMV, T7
  Tag / fusion protein: H4 (N terminal on insert); 1D4 (C terminal on insert)
  Cloning method: Gibson Cloning
Terms and licenses: Academic/Nonprofit Terms; Industry Terms: Not Available to Industry
Depositor comments: Class: F, Family: Frizzled. Ensembl ID: ENSG00000111432, Uniprot ID: Q9ULW2
How to cite: TH1534-DuET was a gift from Thomas Sakmar (Addgene plasmid # 213246 ; http://n2t.net/addgene:213246 ; RRID:Addgene_213246)
