[The description below was written by a language model from this plasmid's Addgene catalogue record and pLannotate feature annotations shown in this document.]
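Description:
TH1534-DuET is a mammalian expression plasmid built on the pcDNA 3.1 (+) backbone that carries the human frizzled receptor 10 gene (FZD10, also known as Fz-10 or CD350), a class F GPCR of the Frizzled family that acts as a receptor for Wnt proteins. It is maintained in E. coli as a high-copy plasmid through a ColE1/pUC-type origin and selected with ampicillin via the β-lactamase gene. An f1 origin is also present. For mammalian cells, an SV40 early promoter drives a neomycin phosphotransferase cassette ending in an SV40 polyadenylation signal, which allows G418 selection of stable transfectants.

The receptor open reading frame sits downstream of the CMV immediate early enhancer and promoter and is terminated by the bovine growth hormone polyadenylation signal. A T7 promoter between the CMV promoter and the insert permits in vitro transcription. According to the stated purpose, the "DuET" design places a cleavable hemagglutinin signal peptide and a FLAG epitope at the N terminus and a 1D4 epitope at the C terminus. The catalogue tag field lists the N-terminal tag as "H4". The automated annotation does not label these tags, but it does mark a short leader segment just upstream of FZD10 as resembling the start of mouse Htr3a, so the origin of the signal sequence is not consistently described across the record. Small hits such as a truncated HIV-1 LTR fragment and a ble fragment are likely annotation artefacts of backbone sequence. The construct belongs to a set of dual-tagged GPCR plasmids intended for expression in mammalian cells and proteomics work, including multiplexed selectivity screening of anti-GPCR antibodies.
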