Features (pLannotate 1.2.2; 21 found; start..end, strand, type, name):
    362..466     -  promoter       AmpR promoter: bla
    525..577     -  misc_feature   bom (fragment): basis of mobility region from pBR322
    732..1111    +  enhancer       CMV enhancer: human cytomegalovirus immediate early enhancer
   1112..1315    +  promoter       CMV promoter: human cytomegalovirus (CMV) immediate early promoter
   1311..1344    +  LTR            5' LTR (truncated) (fragment): truncated 5' long terminal repeat (LTR) from HIV-1
   1360..1378    +  promoter       T7 promoter: promoter for bacteriophage T7 RNA polymerase
   1423..1491    +  CDS            Htr3a (fragment): 5HT3A_MOUSE - Also known as 5ht3, Htr3. Experimental evidence at protein level: Swiss-Prot protein existence level 1. This is one of the several different receptors for 5- hydroxytryptamine (serotonin), a biogenic hormone that functions as a neurotransmitter, a hormone, and a mitogen. This receptor is a ligand- gated ion channel, which when activated causes fast, depolarizing responses in neurons. It is a cation-specific, but otherwise relatively nonselective, ion channel. From Mus musculus (Mouse).
   1546..3228    +  CDS            FZD10: FZD10_HUMAN - Experimental evidence at protein level: Swiss-Prot protein existence level 1. Receptor for Wnt proteins. Functions in the canonical Wnt/beta-catenin signaling pathway (By similarity). The canonical Wnt/beta-catenin signaling pathway leads to the activation of disheveled proteins, inhibition of GSK-3 kinase, nuclear accumulation of beta-catenin and activation of Wnt target genes. A second signaling pathway involving PKC and calcium fluxes has been seen for some family members, but it is not yet clear if it represents a distinct pathway or if it can be integrated in the canonical p
   3346..3570    +  polyA_signal   bGH poly(A) signal: bovine growth hormone polyadenylation signal
   3574..3595    +  promoter       SV40 promoter (fragment): SV40 enhancer and early promoter
   3616..4044    +  rep_origin     f1 ori (sequence partly withheld): f1 bacteriophage origin of replication; arrow indicates direction of (+) strand synthesis
   4058..4387    +  promoter       SV40 promoter: SV40 enhancer and early promoter
   4454..5245    +  CDS            neo: KKA2_KLEPN - Also known as kan, nptII. Experimental evidence at protein level: Swiss-Prot protein existence level 1. Resistance to kanamycin, neomycin, paromomycin, ribostamycin, butirosin and gentamicin B. From Klebsiella pneumoniae.
   5269..5427    +  CDS            ble (fragment): BLE_KLEPN - Experimental evidence at protein level: Swiss-Prot protein existence level 1. Binding protein with a strong affinity to the bleomycin family of antibiotics. Binds to CL990; an antimitotic-antibiotic compound. From Klebsiella pneumoniae.
   5422..5543    +  polyA_signal   SV40 poly(A) signal: SV40 polyadenylation signal
   5616..5632    -  protein_bind   lac operator: The lac repressor binds to the lac operator to inhibit transcription in E. coli. This inhibition can be relieved by adding lactose or isopropyl-β-D-thiogalactopyranoside (IPTG). lac repressor encoded by lacI
   5640..5670    -  promoter       lac promoter: promoter for the E. coli lac operon
   5685..5706    -  protein_bind   CAP binding site: CAP binding activates transcription in the presence of cAMP. E. coli catabolite activator protein
   5719..5811    -  CDS            lacI (fragment): lac repressor; lacI; The lac repressor binds to the lac operator to inhibit transcription in E. coli. This inhibition can be relieved by adding lactose or isopropyl-β-D-thiogalactopyranoside (IPTG).
   5994..6582    -  rep_origin     ori: high-copy-number ColE1/pMB1/pBR322/pUC origin of replication
   6753..361     -  CDS            AmpR (across the origin): β-lactamase; bla; confers resistance to ampicillin, carbenicillin, and related antibiotics
>Addgene plasmid #213246 | TH1534-DuET | addgene full sequence | sequence record 431806 | Addgene NGS Result
ATAATTCTCTTACTGTCATGCCATCCGTAAGATGCTTTTCTGTGACTGGTGAGTACTCAACCAAGTCATT
CTGAGAATAGTGTATGCGGCGACCGAGTTGCTCTTGCCCGGCGTCAATACGGGATAATACCGCGCCACAT
AGCAGAACTTTAAAAGTGCTCATCATTGGAAAACGTTCTTCGGGGCGAAAACTCTCAAGGATCTTACCGC
TGTTGAGATCCAGTTCGATGTAACCCACTCGTGCACCCAACTGATCTTCAGCATCTTTTACTTTCACCAG
CGTTTCTGGGTGAGCAAAAACAGGAAGGCAAAATGCCGCAAAAAAGGGAATAAGGGCGACACGGAAATGT
TGAATACTCATACTCTTCCTTTTTCAATATTATTGAAGCATTTATCAGGGTTATTGTCTCATGAGCGGAT
ACATATTTGAATGTATTTAGAAAAATAAACAAATAGGGGTTCCGCGCACATTTCCCCGAAAAGTGCCACC
TGACGTCGACGGATCGGGAGATCTCCCGATCCCCTATGGTGCACTCTCAGTACAATCTGCTCTGATGCCG
CATAGTTAAGCCAGTATCTGCTCCCTGCTTGTGTGTTGGAGGTCGCTGAGTAGTGCGCGAGCAAAATTTA
AGCTACAACAAGGCAAGGCTTGACCGACATTTGCATGAAGAATCTGCTTAGGGTTAGGCGTTTTGCGCTG
CTTCGCGATGTACGGGCCAGATATACGCGTTGACATTGATTATTGACTAGTTATTAATAGTAATCAATTA
CGGGGTCATTAGTTCATAGCCCATATATGGAGTTCCGCGTTACATAACTTACGGTAAATGGCCCGCCTGG
CTGACCGCCCAACGACCCCCGCCCATTGACGTCAATAATGACGTATGTTCCCATAGTAACGCCAATAGGG
ACTTTCCATTGACGTCAATGGGTGGAGTATTTACGGTAAACTGCCCACTTGGCAGTACATCAAGTGTATC
ATATGCCAAGTACGCCCCCTATTGACGTCAATGACGGTAAATGGCCCGCCTGGCATTATGCCCAGTACAT
GACCTTATGGGACTTTCCTACTTGGCAGTACATCTACGTATTAGTCATCGCTATTACCATGGTGATGCGG
TTTTGGCAGTACATCAATGGGCGTGGATAGCGGTTTGACTCACGGGGATTTCCAAGTCTCCACCCCATTG
ACGTCAATGGGAGTTTGTTTTGGCACCAAAATCAACGGGACTTTCCAAAATGTCGTAACAACTCCGCCCC
ATTGACGCAAATGGGCGGTAGGCGTGTACGGTGGGAGGTCTATATAAGCAGAGCTCTCTGGCTAACTAGA
GAACCCACTGCTTACTGGCTTATCGAAATTAATACGACTCACTATAGGGAGACCCAAGCTGGCTAGCGTT
TAAACTTAAGCTTGCCGCCACCATGGCGCTGTGTATCCCTCAAGTTCTGCTGGCCCTGTTCCTGAGCATG
CTGACAGGACCTGGCGAGGGCTACCCTTACGATGTGCCTGACTACGCCGAATTCGCTCCTGCAGGGAGTC
AATTGATCTCCAGCATGGACATGGAAAGACCCGGCGACGGCAAGTGCCAGCCTATCGAGATTCCCATGTG
CAAGGACATCGGCTACAACATGACCAGAATGCCCAACCTGATGGGCCACGAGAACCAGAGAGAGGCCGCC
ATTCAGCTCCACGAGTTTGCCCCTCTGGTGGAATATGGCTGTCACGGCCACCTGAGATTCTTTCTGTGCT
CCCTGTACGCCCCTATGTGCACCGAGCAGGTTTCCACACCTATTCCAGCCTGCAGAGTGATGTGCGAGCA
GGCCAGACTGAAGTGTAGCCCCATCATGGAACAGTTCAACTTCAAGTGGCCCGACAGCCTGGACTGCCGG
AAACTGCCCAACAAGAACGACCCCAACTACCTGTGCATGGAAGCCCCTAACAACGGCTCCGACGAGCCTA
CAAGAGGCTCCGGACTGTTCCCTCCACTGTTCAGACCTCAGAGGCCTCACTCTGCCCAAGAGCACCCTCT
GAAAGATGGCGGACCTGGCAGAGGCGGCTGTGACAATCCTGGCAAGTTCCACCACGTGGAAAAGTCCGCC
TCTTGCGCCCCTTTGTGTACACCTGGTGTCGATGTGTACTGGTCCAGAGAGGACAAGAGATTCGCCGTCG
TGTGGCTGGCCATTTGGGCCGTGCTGTGCTTTTTCAGCTCCGCCTTTACCGTGCTGACCTTCCTGATCGA
CCCCGCCAGATTCAGATACCCCGAGCGGCCTATCATCTTCCTGAGCATGTGCTACTGCGTGTACAGCGTG
GGCTACCTGATCAGACTGTTTGCCGGCGCTGAGAGCATTGCCTGCGATAGAGATAGCGGCCAGCTGTACG
TGATCCAAGAAGGCCTGGAAAGCACCGGCTGTACTCTGGTGTTCCTGGTGCTGTACTACTTCGGCATGGC
CTCCAGCCTTTGGTGGGTTGTGCTGACCCTGACCTGGTTTCTGGCCGCTGGAAAGAAGTGGGGACACGAG
GCCATCGAGGCCAACAGCTCCTATTTTCATCTGGCCGCCTGGGCTATCCCCGCCGTGAAAACAATCCTGA
TCCTGGTCATGCGGAGAGTGGCCGGCGACGAACTTACAGGCGTGTGTTACGTGGGCTCTATGGACGTGAA
CGCCCTGACCGGCTTTGTGCTGATTCCCCTGGCCTGTTACCTGGTCATCGGCACCAGCTTTATCCTGAGC
GGATTCGTGGCCCTGTTCCACATTCGGAGAGTGATGAAGACAGGCGGCGAGAACACCGACAAGCTGGAAA
AGCTGATGGTCCGAATCGGCCTGTTCAGCGTGCTGTACACAGTGCCTGCCACCTGTGTGATCGCCTGCTA
CTTCTACGAGCGGCTGAACATGGACTACTGGAAGATCCTGGCCGCTCAGCACAAGTGCAAGATGAACAAC
CAGACCAAGACACTCGACTGCCTGATGGCCGCCTCTATTCCTGCCGTGGAAATCTTCATGGTCAAGATCT
TCATGCTCCTGGTCGTGGGCATCACCAGCGGCATGTGGATCTGGACAAGCAAGACCCTGCAGAGCTGGCA
ACAAGTGTGCTCCAGACGGCTGAAGAAGAAGTCCAGACGGAAGCCCGCCAGCGTGATCACAAGCGGCGGC
ATCTATAAGAAGGCCCAGCATCCTCAGAAAACCCACCACGGGAAGTACGAGATCCCCGCTCAGAGCCCTA
CATGCGTTGGTACCGCCTCCTCGGATGAGGCCAGCACAACCGTGTCTAAGACCGAGACATCTCAGGTGGC
CCCTGCCTAAGCGGCCGCTCTAGAGGGCCCGTTTAAACCCGCTGATCAGCCTCGACTGTGCCTTCTAGTT
GCCAGCCATCTGTTGTTTGCCCCTCCCCCGTGCCTTCCTTGACCCTGGAAGGTGCCACTCCCACTGTCCT
TTCCTAATAAAATGAGGAAATTGCATCGCATTGTCTGAGTAGGTGTCATTCTATTCTGGGGGGTGGGGTG
GGGCAGGACAGCAAGGGGGAGGATTGGGAAGACAATAGCAGGCATGCTGGGGATGCGGTGGGCTCTATGG
CTTCTGAGGCGGAAAGAACCAGCTGGGGCTCTAGGGGGTATCCCC
[124 nt withheld, positions 3616-3739]
C
[91 nt withheld, positions 3741-3831]
A
[49 nt withheld, positions 3833-3881]
CCTTTGACGTTGGAGTCCACGTTCTTT
[37 nt withheld, positions 3909-3945]
ACCCTATCTCGGTCTATTCTTTTGATTTATAAGGGATTTTGCCGATTTCGGCCTATTGGTTAAAAAATGA
GCTGATTTAACAAAAATTTAACGCGAATTAATTCTGTGGAATGTGTGTCAGTTAGGGTGTGGAAAGTCCC
CAGGCTCCCCAGCAGGCAGAAGTATGCAAAGCATGCATCTCAATTAGTCAGCAACCAGGTGTGGAAAGTC
CCCAGGCTCCCCAGCAGGCAGAAGTATGCAAAGCATGCATCTCAATTAGTCAGCAACCATAGTCCCGCCC
CTAACTCCGCCCATCCCGCCCCTAACTCCGCCCAGTTCCGCCCATTCTCCGCCCCATGGCTGACTAATTT
TTTTTATTTATGCAGAGGCCGAGGCCGCCTCTGCCTCTGAGCTATTCCAGAAGTAGTGAGGAGGCTTTTT
TGGAGGCCTAGGCTTTTGCAAAAAGCTCCCGGGAGCTTGTATATCCATTTTCGGATCTGATCAAGAGACA
GGATGAGGATCGTTTCGCATGATTGAACAAGATGGATTGCACGCAGGTTCTCCGGCCGCTTGGGTGGAGA
GGCTATTCGGCTATGACTGGGCACAACAGACAATCGGCTGCTCTGATGCCGCCGTGTTCCGGCTGTCAGC
GCAGGGGCGCCCGGTTCTTTTTGTCAAGACCGACCTGTCCGGTGCCCTGAATGAACTGCAGGACGAGGCA
GCGCGGCTATCGTGGCTGGCCACGACGGGCGTTCCTTGCGCAGCTGTGCTCGACGTTGTCACTGAAGCGG
GAAGGGACTGGCTGCTATTGGGCGAAGTGCCGGGGCAGGATCTCCTGTCATCTCACCTTGCTCCTGCCGA
GAAAGTATCCATCATGGCTGATGCAATGCGGCGGCTGCATACGCTTGATCCGGCTACCTGCCCATTCGAC
CACCAAGCGAAACATCGCATCGAGCGAGCACGTACTCGGATGGAAGCCGGTCTTGTCGATCAGGATGATC
TGGACGAAGAGCATCAGGGGCTCGCGCCAGCCGAACTGTTCGCCAGGCTCAAGGCGCGCATGCCCGACGG
CGAGGATCTCGTCGTGACCCATGGCGATGCCTGCTTGCCGAATATCATGGTGGAAAATGGCCGCTTTTCT
GGATTCATCGACTGTGGCCGGCTGGGTGTGGCGGACCGCTATCAGGACATAGCGTTGGCTACCCGTGATA
TTGCTGAAGAGCTTGGCGGCGAATGGGCTGACCGCTTCCTCGTGCTTTACGGTATCGCCGCTCCCGATTC
GCAGCGCATCGCCTTCTATCGCCTTCTTGACGAGTTCTTCTGAGCGGGACTCTGGGGTTCGAAATGACCG
ACCAAGCGACGCCCAACCTGCCATCACGAGATTTCGATTCCACCGCCGCCTTCTATGAAAGGTTGGGCTT
CGGAATCGTTTTCCGGGACGCCGGCTGGATGATCCTCCAGCGCGGGGATCTCATGCTGGAGTTCTTCGCC
CACCCCAACTTGTTTATTGCAGCTTATAATGGTTACAAATAAAGCAATAGCATCACAAATTTCACAAATA
AAGCATTTTTTTCACTGCATTCTAGTTGTGGTTTGTCCAAACTCATCAATGTATCTTATCATGTCTGTAT
ACCGTCGACCTCTAGCTAGAGCTTGGCGTAATCATGGTCATAGCTGTTTCCTGTGTGAAATTGTTATCCG
CTCACAATTCCACACAACATACGAGCCGGAAGCATAAAGTGTAAAGCCTGGGGTGCCTAATGAGTGAGCT
AACTCACATTAATTGCGTTGCGCTCACTGCCCGCTTTCCAGTCGGGAAACCTGTCGTGCCAGCTGCATTA
ATGAATCGGCCAACGCGCGGGGAGAGGCGGTTTGCGTATTGGGCGCTCTTCCGCTTCCTCGCTCACTGAC
TCGCTGCGCTCGGTCGTTCGGCTGCGGCGAGCGGTATCAGCTCACTCAAAGGCGGTAATACGGTTATCCA
CAGAATCAGGGGATAACGCAGGAAAGAACATGTGAGCAAAAGGCCAGCAAAAGGCCAGGAACCGTAAAAA
GGCCGCGTTGCTGGCGTTTTTCCATAGGCTCCGCCCCCCTGACGAGCATCACAAAAATCGACGCTCAAGT
CAGAGGTGGCGAAACCCGACAGGACTATAAAGATACCAGGCGTTTCCCCCTGGAAGCTCCCTCGTGCGCT
CTCCTGTTCCGACCCTGCCGCTTACCGGATACCTGTCCGCCTTTCTCCCTTCGGGAAGCGTGGCGCTTTC
TCATAGCTCACGCTGTAGGTATCTCAGTTCGGTGTAGGTCGTTCGCTCCAAGCTGGGCTGTGTGCACGAA
CCCCCCGTTCAGCCCGACCGCTGCGCCTTATCCGGTAACTATCGTCTTGAGTCCAACCCGGTAAGACACG
ACTTATCGCCACTGGCAGCAGCCACTGGTAACAGGATTAGCAGAGCGAGGTATGTAGGCGGTGCTACAGA
GTTCTTGAAGTGGTGGCCTAACTACGGCTACACTAGAAGAACAGTATTTGGTATCTGCGCTCTGCTGAAG
CCAGTTACCTTCGGAAAAAGAGTTGGTAGCTCTTGATCCGGCAAACAAACCACCGCTGGTAGCGGTGGTT
TTTTTGTTTGCAAGCAGCAGATTACGCGCAGAAAAAAAGGATCTCAAGAAGATCCTTTGATCTTTTCTAC
GGGGTCTGACGCTCAGTGGAACGAAAACTCACGTTAAGGGATTTTGGTCATGAGATTATCAAAAAGGATC
TTCACCTAGATCCTTTTAAATTAAAAATGAAGTTTTAAATCAATCTAAAGTATATATGAGTAAACTTGGT
CTGACAGTTACCAATGCTTAATCAGTGAGGCACCTATCTCAGCGATCTGTCTATTTCGTTCATCCATAGT
TGCCTGACTCCCCGTCGTGTAGATAACTACGATACGGGAGGGCTTACCATCTGGCCCCAGTGCTGCAATG
ATACCGCGAGACCCACGCTCACCGGCTCCAGATTTATCAGCAATAAACCAGCCAGCCGGAAGGGCCGAGC
GCAGAAGTGGTCCTGCAACTTTATCCGCCTCCATCCAGTCTATTAATTGTTGCCGGGAAGCTAGAGTAAG
TAGTTCGCCAGTTAATAGTTTGCGCAACGTTGTTGCCATTGCTACAGGCATCGTGGTGTCACGCTCGTCG
TTTGGTATGGCTTCATTCAGCTCCGGTTCCCAACGATCAAGGCGAGTTACATGATCCCCCATGTTGTGCA
AAAAAGCGGTTAGCTCCTTCGGTCCTCCGATCGTTGTCAGAAGTAAGTTGGCCGCAGTGTTATCACTCAT
GGTTATGGCAGCACTGC
